>Addgene plasmid #222423 | LBR(R583Q)-FKBP-GFP | addgene full sequence | sequence record 439219 | Addgene NGS Result
TAGTTATTAATAGTAATCAATTACGGGGTCATTAGTTCATAGCCCATATATGGAGTTCCGCGTTACATAA
CTTACGGTAAATGGCCCGCCTGGCTGACCGCCCAACGACCCCCGCCCATTGACGTCAATAATGACGTATG
TTCCCATAGTAACGCCAATAGGGACTTTCCATTGACGTCAATGGGTGGAGTATTTACGGTAAACTGCCCA
CTTGGCAGTACATCAAGTGTATCATATGCCAAGTACGCCCCCTATTGACGTCAATGACGGTAAATGGCCC
GCCTGGCATTATGCCCAGTACATGACCTTATGGGACTTTCCTACTTGGCAGTACATCTACGTATTAGTCA
TCGCTATTACCATGGTGATGCGGTTTTGGCAGTACATCAATGGGCGTGGATAGCGGTTTGACTCACGGGG
ATTTCCAAGTCTCCACCCCATTGACGTCAATGGGAGTTTGTTTTGGCACCAAAATCAACGGGACTTTCCA
AAATGTCGTAACAACTCCGCCCCATTGACGCAAATGGGCGGTAGGCGTGTACGGTGGGAGGTCTATATAA
GCAGAGCTGGTTTAGTGAACCGTCAGATCCGCTAGCGCTACCGGACTCAGATCTCGAGCTCAAGCTTCGA
ATTCTGCAGTCGACGGTACCCATGCCAAGTAGGAAATTTGCCGATGGTGAAGTGGTAAGAGGTCGATGGC
CTGGGAGTTCACTTTATTATGAAGTAGAAATTCTGAGCCACGACAGCACCTCCCAGCTTTACACTGTGAA
GTATAAAGATGGAACAGAGCTTGAATTGAAAGAGAATGATATTAAGCCTTTAACTTCCTTTAGGCAAAGG
AAAGGTGGCTCAACTTCCAGTTCCCCTTCCAGACGCCGAGGGAGTCGATCAAGGTCACGCTCCCGATCCC
CTGGTCGACCACCTAAAAGTGCCCGCCGATCTGCTTCTGCTTCCCACCAGGCCGACATTAAGGAAGCAAG
GAGGGAAGTGGAAGTTAAATTGACTCCGCTGATTCTGAAGCCATTTGGAAATAGCATCAGCAGATATAAT
GGGGAGCCTGAGCATATTGAGAGAAATGACGCACCTCATAAAAATACACAGGAAAAATTCAGTTTGTCAC
AAGAAAGCAGTTACATAGCAACACAGTATAGCCTTCGTCCAAGAAGAGAAGAAGTCAAATTAAAAGAAAT
AGATTCTAAGGAAGAAAAATACGTTGCAAAAGAACTGGCAGTGAGAACCTTTGAAGTGACCCCCATCCGG
GCAAAGGACTTGGAGTTTGGAGGAGTACCTGGTGTGTTTCTCATCATGTTTGGCCTGCCTGTGTTCCTCT
TCCTGTTGCTGTTGATGTGTAAACAGAAAGATCCCAGTCTTCTGAATTTCCCTCCTCCTTTGCCAGCTTT
GTATGAGTTATGGGAAACCAGAGTATTTGGGGTCTACCTCCTGTGGTTTTTGATTCAAGTCCTGTTCTAC
CTACTGCCAATTGGAAAGGTTGTAGAAGGAACGCCTCTTATTGATGGAAGAAGACTCAAGTATAGATTAA
ATGGATTCTATGCTTTTATCCTGACATCTGCAGTCATCGGAACATCTCTCTTCCAGGGCGTAGAGTTTCA
TTACGTGTACAGTCATTTTCTTCAGTTTGCACTTGCGGCCACTGTTTTTTGTGTGGTCTTGAGTGTGTAT
CTCTACATGCGCTCTTTGAAAGCGCCCCGGAATGACCTGTCGCCTGCCAGCTCTGGAAATGCTGTCTATG
ATTTCTTCATTGGCCGTGAATTAAACCCTCGAATTGGTACTTTTGATCTCAAATACTTTTGTGAATTGCG
CCCCGGATTGATTGGATGGGTGGTTATTAACTTGGTGATGCTTTTGGCTGAAATGAAAATACAGGACCGC
GCTGTTCCATCCTTGGCCATGATTTTAGTTAATAGTTTCCAGCTTCTCTATGTGGTGGATGCTCTCTGGA
ATGAGGAAGCGTTGTTGACGACCATGGACATCATCCACGATGGATTTGGATTCATGCTGGCTTTTGGAGA
CTTGGTGTGGGTTCCCTTTATTTACAGCTTCCAAGCCTTTTATTTAGTCAGTCATCCAAATGAAGTGTCT
TGGCCAATGGCTTCTCTAATTATTGTTCTGAAACTTTGTGGTTATGTAATCTTCCGAGGTGCAAATTCTC
AGAAAAATGCATTCCGGAAAAATCCCAGTGATCCAAAGCTTGCACATTTAAAAACCATTCATACTTCAAC
GGGAAAAAATCTTCTAGTTTCTGGATGGTGGGGCTTTGTTCGCCACCCCAATTACTTGGGTGATCTCATC
ATGGCCTTGGCGTGGTCCCTCCCATGTGGTTTTAACCACATTCTGCCTTATTTCTACATAATTTATTTCA
CCATGTTGCTTGTCCACCAAGAAGCTCGTGACGAGTACCACTGTAAGAAGAAATACGGCGTGGCTTGGGA
AAAGTACTGTCAGCGTGTGCCCTACCGTATATTTCCATACATCTACACGGATCCGCCACCAATGGGAGTG
CAGGTGGAAACCATCTCCCCAGGAGACGGGCGCACCTTCCCCAAGCGCGGCCAGACCTGCGTGGTGCACT
ACACCGGGATGCTTGAAGATGGAAAGAAATTTGATTCCTCCCGGGACAGAAACAAGCCCTTTAAGTTTAT
GCTAGGCAAGCAGGAGGTGATCCGAGGCTGGGAAGAAGGGGTTGCCCAGATGAGTGTGGGTCAGAGAGCC
AAACTGACTATATCTCCAGATTATGCCTATGGTGCCACTGGGCACCCAGGCATCATCCCACCACATGCCA
CTCTCGTCTTCGATGTGGAGCTTCTAAAACTGGAACGACCGGTCGCCACCATGGTGAGCAAGGGCGAGGA
GCTGTTCACCGGGGTGGTGCCCATCCTGGTCGAGCTGGACGGCGACGTAAACGGCCACAAGTTCAGCGTG
TCCGGCGAGGGCGAGGGCGATGCCACCTACGGCAAGCTGACCCTGAAGTTCATCTGCACCACCGGCAAGC
TGCCCGTGCCCTGGCCCACCCTCGTGACCACCCTGACCTACGGCGTGCAGTGCTTCAGCCGCTACCCCGA
CCACATGAAGCAGCACGACTTCTTCAAGTCCGCCATGCCCGAAGGCTACGTCCAGGAGCGCACCATCTTC
TTCAAGGACGACGGCAACTACAAGACCCGCGCCGAGGTGAAGTTCGAGGGCGACACCCTGGTGAACCGCA
TCGAGCTGAAGGGCATCGACTTCAAGGAGGACGGCAACATCCTGGGGCACAAGCTGGAGTACAACTACAA
CAGCCACAACGTCTATATCATGGCCGACAAGCAGAAGAACGGCATCAAGGTGAACTTCAAGATCCGCCAC
AACATCGAGGACGGCAGCGTGCAGCTCGCCGACCACTACCAGCAGAACACCCCCATCGGCGACGGCCCCG
TGCTGCTGCCCGACAACCACTACCTGAGCACCCAGTCCGCCCTGAGCAAAGACCCCAACGAGAAGCGCGA
TCACATGGTCCTGCTGGAGTTCGTGACCGCCGCCGGGATCACTCTCGGCATGGACGAGCTGTACAAGTAA
AGCGGCCGCGACTCTAGATCATAATCAGCCATACCACATTTGTAGAGGTTTTACTTGCTTTAAAAAACCT
CCCACACCTCCCCCTGAACCTGAAACATAAAATGAATGCAATTGTTGTTGTTAACTTGTTTATTGCAGCT
TATAATGGTTACAAATAAAGCAATAGCATCACAAATTTCACAAATAAAGCATTTTTTTCACTGCATTCTA
GTTGTGGTTTGTCCAAACTCATCAATGTATCTTAAGGCGTAAATTGTAAGCGTTAATATTTTGTTAAAAT
TCGCGTTAAATTTTTGTTAAATCAGCTCATTTTTTAACCAATAGGCCGAAATCGGCAAAATCCCTTATAA
ATCAAAAGAATAGACCGAGATAGGGT
[37 nt withheld, positions 3947-3983]
AAAGAACGTGGACTCCAACGTCAAAGG
[49 nt withheld, positions 4011-4059]
T
[91 nt withheld, positions 4061-4151]
G
[124 nt withheld, positions 4153-4276]
CAGGTGGCACTTTTCGGGGAAATGTGCGCGGAACCCCTATTTGTTTATTTTTCTAAATACATTCAAATAT
GTATCCGCTCATGAGACAATAACCCTGATAAATGCTTCAATAATATTGAAAAAGGAAGAGTCCTGAGGCG
GAAAGAACCAGCTGTGGAATGTGTGTCAGTTAGGGTGTGGAAAGTCCCCAGGCTCCCCAGCAGGCAGAAG
TATGCAAAGCATGCATCTCAATTAGTCAGCAACCAGGTGTGGAAAGTCCCCAGGCTCCCCAGCAGGCAGA
AGTATGCAAAGCATGCATCTCAATTAGTCAGCAACCATAGTCCCGCCCCTAACTCCGCCCATCCCGCCCC
TAACTCCGCCCAGTTCCGCCCATTCTCCGCCCCATGGCTGACTAATTTTTTTTATTTATGCAGAGGCCGA
GGCCGCCTCGGCCTCTGAGCTATTCCAGAAGTAGTGAGGAGGCTTTTTTGGAGGCCTAGGCTTTTGCAAA
GATCGATCAAGAGACAGGATGAGGATCGTTTCGCATGATTGAACAAGATGGATTGCACGCAGGTTCTCCG
GCCGCTTGGGTGGAGAGGCTATTCGGCTATGACTGGGCACAACAGACAATCGGCTGCTCTGATGCCGCCG
TGTTCCGGCTGTCAGCGCAGGGGCGCCCGGTTCTTTTTGTCAAGACCGACCTGTCCGGTGCCCTGAATGA
ACTGCAAGACGAGGCAGCGCGGCTATCGTGGCTGGCCACGACGGGCGTTCCTTGCGCAGCTGTGCTCGAC
GTTGTCACTGAAGCGGGAAGGGACTGGCTGCTATTGGGCGAAGTGCCGGGGCAGGATCTCCTGTCATCTC
ACCTTGCTCCTGCCGAGAAAGTATCCATCATGGCTGATGCAATGCGGCGGCTGCATACGCTTGATCCGGC
TACCTGCCCATTCGACCACCAAGCGAAACATCGCATCGAGCGAGCACGTACTCGGATGGAAGCCGGTCTT
GTCGATCAGGATGATCTGGACGAAGAGCATCAGGGGCTCGCGCCAGCCGAACTGTTCGCCAGGCTCAAGG
CGAGCATGCCCGACGGCGAGGATCTCGTCGTGACCCATGGCGATGCCTGCTTGCCGAATATCATGGTGGA
AAATGGCCGCTTTTCTGGATTCATCGACTGTGGCCGGCTGGGTGTGGCGGACCGCTATCAGGACATAGCG
TTGGCTACCCGTGATATTGCTGAAGAGCTTGGCGGCGAATGGGCTGACCGCTTCCTCGTGCTTTACGGTA
TCGCCGCTCCCGATTCGCAGCGCATCGCCTTCTATCGCCTTCTTGACGAGTTCTTCTGAGCGGGACTCTG
GGGTTCGAAATGACCGACCAAGCGACGCCCAACCTGCCATCACGAGATTTCGATTCCACCGCCGCCTTCT
ATGAAAGGTTGGGCTTCGGAATCGTTTTCCGGGACGCCGGCTGGATGATCCTCCAGCGCGGGGATCTCAT
GCTGGAGTTCTTCGCCCACCCTAGGGGGAGGCTAACTGAAACACGGAAGGAGACAATACCGGAAGGAACC
CGCGCTATGACGGCAATAAAAAGACAGAATAAAACGCACGGTGTTGGGTCGTTTGTTCATAAACGCGGGG
TTCGGTCCCAGGGCTGGCACTCTGTCGATACCCCACCGAGACCCCATTGGGGCCAATACGCCCGCGTTTC
TTCCTTTTCCCCACCCCACCCCCCAAGTTCGGGTGAAGGCCCAGGGCTCGCAGCCAACGTCGGGGCGGCA
GGCCCTGCCATAGCCTCAGGTTACTCATATATACTTTAGATTGATTTAAAACTTCATTTTTAATTTAAAA
GGATCTAGGTGAAGATCCTTTTTGATAATCTCATGACCAAAATCCCTTAACGTGAGTTTTCGTTCCACTG
AGCGTCAGACCCCGTAGAAAAGATCAAAGGATCTTCTTGAGATCCTTTTTTTCTGCGCGTAATCTGCTGC
TTGCAAACAAAAAAACCACCGCTACCAGCGGTGGTTTGTTTGCCGGATCAAGAGCTACCAACTCTTTTTC
CGAAGGTAACTGGCTTCAGCAGAGCGCAGATACCAAATACTGTTCTTCTAGTGTAGCCGTAGTTAGGCCA
CCACTTCAAGAACTCTGTAGCACCGCCTACATACCTCGCTCTGCTAATCCTGTTACCAGTGGCTGCTGCC
AGTGGCGATAAGTCGTGTCTTACCGGGTTGGACTCAAGACGATAGTTACCGGATAAGGCGCAGCGGTCGG
GCTGAACGGGGGGTTCGTGCACACAGCCCAGCTTGGAGCGAACGACCTACACCGAACTGAGATACCTACA
GCGTGAGCTATGAGAAAGCGCCACGCTTCCCGAAGGGAGAAAGGCGGACAGGTATCCGGTAAGCGGCAGG
GTCGGAACAGGAGAGCGCACGAGGGAGCTTCCAGGGGGAAACGCCTGGTATCTTTATAGTCCTGTCGGGT
TTCGCCACCTCTGACTTGAGCGTCGATTTTTGTGATGCTCGTCAGGGGGGCGGAGCCTATGGAAAAACGC
CAGCAACGCGGCCTTTTTACGGTTCCTGGCCTTTTGCTGGCCTTTTGCTCACATGTTCTTTCCTGCGTTA
TCCCCTGATTCTGTGGATAACCGTATTACCGCCATGCAT
Features (pLannotate 1.2.2; 16 found; start..end, strand, type, name):
     61..364     +  enhancer       CMV enhancer: human cytomegalovirus immediate early enhancer
    365..568     +  promoter       CMV promoter: human cytomegalovirus (CMV) immediate early promoter
    591..650     +  misc_feature   MCS (fragment): multiple cloning site
    652..2496    +  CDS            LBR: LBR_HUMAN - Experimental evidence at protein level: Swiss-Prot protein existence level 1. Catalyzes the reduction of the C14-unsaturated bond of lanosterol, as part of the metabolic pathway leading to cholesterol biosynthesis (PubMed:9630650, PubMed:12618959, PubMed:16784888, PubMed:21327084, PubMed:27336722). Plays a critical role in myeloid cell cholesterol biosynthesis which is essential to both myeloid cell growth and functional maturation (By similarity). Mediates the activation of NADPH oxidases, perhaps by maintaining critical levels of cholesterol required for membrane lipid raft forma
   2512..2835    +  CDS            FKBP1A: FKB1A_HUMAN - Also known as FKBP1, FKBP12. Experimental evidence at protein level: Swiss-Prot protein existence level 1. Keeps in an inactive conformation TGFBR1, the TGF-beta type I serine/threonine kinase receptor, preventing TGF-beta receptor activation in absence of ligand. Recruits SMAD7 to ACVR1B which prevents the association of SMAD2 and SMAD3 with the activin receptor complex, thereby blocking the activin signal. May modulate the RYR1 calcium channel activity. PPIases accelerate the folding of proteins. It catalyzes the cis-trans isomerization of proline imidic peptide bonds in oligop
   2851..3570    +  CDS            EGFP: the original enhanced GFP (Yang et al., 1996) mammalian codon-optimized
   3587..3670    +  CDS            large T antigen (fragment): large T antigen from SV40 (simian virus 40)
   3693..3814    +  polyA_signal   SV40 poly(A) signal: SV40 polyadenylation signal
   3848..4276    -  rep_origin     f1 ori (sequence partly withheld): f1 bacteriophage origin of replication; arrow indicates direction of (+) strand synthesis
   4303..4407    +  promoter       AmpR promoter: bla
   4409..4766    +  promoter       SV40 promoter: SV40 enhancer and early promoter
   4801..5595    +  CDS            NeoR/KanR: aminoglycoside phosphotransferase from Tn5; aph(3')-II (or nptII); confers resistance to neomycin, kanamycin, and G418 (Geneticin®)
   5616..5768    +  CDS            ble (fragment): BLE_KLEPN - Experimental evidence at protein level: Swiss-Prot protein existence level 1. Binding protein with a strong affinity to the bleomycin family of antibiotics. Binds to CL990; an antimitotic-antibiotic compound. From Klebsiella pneumoniae.
   5827..5874    +  polyA_signal   HSV TK poly(A) signal: herpes simplex virus thymidine kinase polyadenylation signal (Cole and Stacy, 1985)
   5965..5981    -  polyA_signal   bGH poly(A) signal (fragment): bovine growth hormone polyadenylation signal
   6203..6791    +  rep_origin     ori: high-copy-number ColE1/pMB1/pBR322/pUC origin of replication
