[The description below was written by a language model from this plasmid's Addgene catalogue record and pLannotate feature annotations shown in this document.]
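Description:
LBR(R583Q)-FKBP-GFP is a 6.9 kb mammalian expression plasmid derived from the parental LBR-FKBP-GFP construct. It encodes human Lamin B receptor carrying the R583Q point mutation, fused at its C terminus to FKBP (FKBP12/FKBP1A) and then EGFP. The fusion sits downstream of the human cytomegalovirus immediate early enhancer and promoter, just after a remnant of a multiple cloning site, and transcripts are terminated by an SV40 polyadenylation signal.

In bacteria the plasmid replicates from a high-copy ColE1/pUC-type origin and is selected with kanamycin. An f1 origin is also present. The Tn5 NeoR/KanR gene is preceded by both a bacterial bla promoter and the SV40 enhancer/early promoter and is followed by an HSV TK polyadenylation signal. This arrangement gives kanamycin resistance in E. coli and could in principle allow G418 selection in mammalian cells. The short annotated fragments of SV40 large T antigen, ble and the bGH poly(A) signal appear to be backbone remnants rather than functional elements.

LBR is a membrane protein with C14 sterol reductase activity in the cholesterol biosynthesis pathway, and the record describes R583Q as a cholesterol synthesis point mutant. The FKBP domain allows rapamycin-induced heterodimerisation with a partner protein carrying an FRB domain, which would be supplied from a separate construct, while EGFP reports the localisation of the fusion by fluorescence. The associated work concerns inducible labelling of ER-membrane contact sites using LBR. This variant therefore presumably serves to test whether that behaviour depends on LBR's sterol reductase function, although the record does not spell this out.
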