Addgene plasmid #222423: LBR(R583Q)-FKBP-GFP
Purpose: To express a cholesterol synthesis point mutant of LBR (R583Q) with GFP and a FKBP tag for rapamycin-induced heterodimerisation in mammalian cells
Depositing lab: Stephen Royle. Depositing organization: University of Warwick. Publication: Nondisruptive inducible labeling of ER-membrane contact sites using the Lamin B receptor. Downie L, Ferrandiz N, Courthold E, Jones M, Royle SJ. PLoS Biol. 2025 Jul 10;23(7):e3003249. doi: 10.1371/journal.pbio.3003249. eCollection 2025 Jul. PubMed 40638559.
Backbone
  Vector backbone: LBR-FKBP-GFP
  Vector type: Mammalian Expression
Growth in bacteria
  Bacterial resistance: Kanamycin, 50 μg/mL
  Growth temperature: 37°C
  Growth strain: DH5alpha
  Copy number: Unknown
Gene/Insert
  Gene/Insert name: LBR(R583Q)
  Species: H. sapiens (human)
  Mutation: R583Q
  Entrez Gene: LBR (a.k.a. C14SR, DHCR14B, LMN2R, PHA, PHASK, TDRD18)
  Tag / fusion protein: FKBP-GFP (C terminal on insert)
  Cloning method: Other
Terms and licenses: Academic/Nonprofit Terms; Industry Terms: Not Available to Industry
Depositor comments: Please visit https://doi.org/10.1101/2024.05.31.596797 for bioRxiv preprint.
How to cite: LBR(R583Q)-FKBP-GFP was a gift from Stephen Royle (Addgene plasmid # 222423 ; http://n2t.net/addgene:222423 ; RRID:Addgene_222423)
